>Addgene plasmid #117626 | pEPOR2KN0059 | addgene full sequence | sequence record 228368 | Addgene NGS Result
GAACACTCTGTGCCGATGTATCACCTCTCGCAAGAATTCAAGCTTGGAGGTCAACATGGTGGAGCACGAC
ACTCTGGTCTACTCCAAAAATGTCAAAGATACAGTCTCAGAAGATCAAAGGGCTATTGAGACTTTTCAAC
AAAGGATAATTTCGGGAAACCTCCTCGGATTCCATTGCCCAGCTATCTGTCACTTCATCGAAAGGACAGT
AGAAAAGGAAGGTGGCTCCTACAAATGCCATCATTGCGATAAAGGAAAGGCTATCATTCAAGATCTCTCT
GCCGACAGTGGTCCCAAAGATGGACCCCCACCCACGAGGAGCATCGTGGAAAAAGAAGAGGTTCCAACCA
CGTCTACAAAGCAAGTGGATTGATGTGATAACATGGTGGAGCACGACACTCTGGTCTACTCCAAAAATGT
CAAAGATACAGTCTCAGAAGATCAAAGGGCTATTGAGACTTTTCAACAAAGGATAATTTCGGGAAACCTC
CTCGGATTCCATTGCCCAGCTATCTGTCACTTCATCGAAAGGACAGTAGAAAAGGAAGGTGGCTCCTACA
AATGCCATCATTGCGATAAAGGAAAGGCTATCATTCAAGATCTCTCTGCCGACAGTGGTCCCAAAGATGG
ACCCCCACCCACGAGGAGCATCGTGGAAAAAGAAGAGGTTCCAACCACGTCTACAAAGCAAGTGGATTGA
TGTGACATCTCCACTGACGTAAGGGATGACGCACAATCCCACTATCCTTCGCAAGACCCTTCCTCTATAT
AAGGAAGTTCATTTCATTTGGAGAGGACACGCTCGAGTATAAGAGCTCATTTTTACAACAATTACCAACA
ACAACAAACAACAAACAACATTACAATTACATTTACAATTATCGATACAATGGACAAGAAGTACTCCATT
GGGCTCGATATCGGCACAAACAGCGTCGGCTGGGCCGTCATTACGGACGAGTACAAGGTGCCGAGCAAAA
AATTCAAAGTTCTGGGCAATACCGATCGCCACAGCATAAAGAAGAACCTCATTGGCGCCCTCCTGTTCGA
CTCCGGGGAGACGGCCGAAGCCACGCGGCTCAAAAGAACAGCACGGCGCAGATATACCCGCAGAAAGAAT
CGGATCTGCTACCTGCAGGAGATCTTTAGTAATGAGATGGCTAAGGTGGATGACTCTTTCTTCCATAGGC
TGGAGGAGTCCTTTTTGGTGGAGGAGGATAAAAAGCACGAGCGCCACCCAATCTTTGGCAATATCGTGGA
CGAGGTGGCGTACCATGAAAAGTACCCAACCATATATCATCTGAGGAAGAAGCTTGTAGACAGTACTGAT
AAGGCTGACTTGCGGTTGATCTATCTCGCGCTGGCGCATATGATCAAATTTCGGGGACACTTCCTCATCG
AGGGGGACCTGAACCCAGACAACAGCGATGTCGACAAACTCTTTATCCAACTGGTTCAGACTTACAATCA
GCTTTTCGAAGAGAACCCGATCAACGCATCCGGAGTTGACGCCAAAGCAATCCTGAGCGCTAGGCTGTCC
AAATCCCGGCGGCTCGAAAACCTCATCGCACAGCTCCCTGGGGAGAAGAAGAACGGCCTGTTTGGTAATC
TTATCGCCCTGTCACTCGGGCTGACCCCCAACTTTAAATCTAACTTCGACCTGGCCGAAGATGCCAAGCT
TCAACTGAGCAAAGACACCTACGATGATGATCTCGACAATCTGCTGGCCCAGATCGGCGACCAGTACGCA
GACCTTTTTTTGGCGGCAAAGAACCTGTCAGACGCCATTCTGCTGAGTGATATTCTGCGAGTGAACACGG
AGATCACCAAAGCTCCGCTGAGCGCTAGTATGATCAAGCGCTATGATGAGCACCACCAAGACTTGACTTT
GCTGAAGGCCCTTGTCAGACAGCAACTGCCTGAGAAGTACAAGGAAATTTTCTTCGATCAGTCTAAAAAT
GGCTACGCCGGATACATTGACGGCGGAGCAAGCCAGGAGGAATTTTACAAATTTATTAAGCCCATCTTGG
AAAAAATGGACGGCACCGAGGAGCTGCTGGTAAAGCTTAACAGAGAAGATCTGTTGCGCAAACAGCGCAC
TTTCGACAATGGAAGCATCCCCCACCAGATTCACCTGGGCGAACTGCACGCTATCCTCAGGCGGCAAGAG
GATTTCTACCCCTTTTTGAAAGATAACAGGGAAAAGATTGAGAAAATCCTCACATTTCGGATACCCTACT
ATGTAGGCCCCCTCGCCCGGGGAAATTCCAGATTCGCGTGGATGACTCGCAAATCAGAAGAGACTATCAC
TCCCTGGAACTTCGAGGAAGTCGTGGATAAGGGGGCCTCTGCCCAGTCCTTCATCGAAAGGATGACTAAC
TTTGATAAAAATCTGCCTAACGAAAAGGTGCTTCCTAAACACTCTCTGCTGTACGAGTACTTCACAGTTT
ATAACGAGCTCACCAAGGTCAAATACGTCACAGAAGGGATGAGAAAGCCAGCATTCCTGTCTGGAGAGCA
GAAGAAAGCTATCGTGGACCTCCTCTTCAAGACGAACCGGAAAGTTACCGTGAAACAGCTCAAAGAAGAT
TATTTCAAAAAGATTGAATGTTTCGACTCTGTTGAAATCAGCGGAGTGGAGGATCGCTTCAACGCATCCC
TGGGAACGTATCACGATCTCCTGAAAATCATTAAAGACAAGGACTTCCTGGACAATGAGGAGAACGAGGA
CATTCTTGAGGACATTGTCCTCACCCTTACGTTGTTTGAAGATAGGGAGATGATTGAAGAACGCTTGAAA
ACTTACGCTCATCTCTTCGACGACAAAGTCATGAAACAGCTCAAGAGGCGCCGATATACAGGATGGGGGC
GGCTGTCAAGAAAACTGATCAATGGGATCCGAGACAAGCAGAGTGGAAAGACAATCCTGGATTTTCTTAA
GTCCGATGGATTTGCCAACCGGAACTTCATGCAGTTGATCCATGATGACTCTCTCACCTTTAAGGAGGAC
ATCCAGAAAGCACAAGTTTCTGGCCAGGGGGACAGTCTCCACGAGCACATCGCTAATCTTGCAGGTAGCC
CAGCTATCAAAAAGGGAATACTGCAGACCGTTAAGGTCGTGGATGAACTCGTCAAAGTAATGGGAAGGCA
TAAGCCCGAGAATATCGTTATCGAGATGGCCCGAGAGAACCAAACTACCCAGAAGGGACAGAAGAACAGT
AGGGAAAGGATGAAGAGGATTGAAGAGGGTATAAAAGAACTGGGGTCCCAAATCCTTAAGGAACACCCAG
TTGAAAACACCCAGCTTCAGAATGAGAAGCTCTACCTGTACTACCTGCAGAACGGCAGGGACATGTACGT
GGATCAGGAACTGGACATCAATCGGCTCTCCGACTACGACGTGGATCATATCGTGCCCCAGTCTTTTCTC
GCAGATGATTCTATTGATAATAAAGTGTTGACAAGATCCGATAAAAATAGAGGGAAGAGTGATAACGTCC
CCTCAGAAGAAGTTGTCAAGAAAATGAAAAATTATTGGCGGCAGCTGCTGAACGCCAAACTGATCACACA
ACGGAAGTTCGATAATCTGACTAAGGCTGAACGAGGTGGCCTGTCTGAGTTGGATAAAGCCGGCTTCATC
AAAAGGCAGCTTGTTGAGACACGCCAGATCACCAAGCACGTGGCCCAAATTCTCGATTCACGCATGAACA
CCAAGTACGATGAAAATGACAAACTGATTCGAGAGGTGAAAGTTATTACTCTGAAGTCTAAGCTGGTTTC
AGATTTCAGAAAGGACTTTCAGTTTTATAAGGTGAGAGAGATCAACAATTACCACCATGCGCATGATGCC
TACCTGAATGCAGTGGTAGGCACTGCACTTATCAAAAAATATCCCGCGCTTGAATCTGAATTTGTTTACG
GAGACTATAAAGTGTACGATGTTAGGAAAATGATCGCAAAGTCTGAGCAGGAAATAGGCAAGGCCACCGC
TAAGTACTTCTTTTACAGCAATATTATGAATTTTTTCAAGACCGAGATTACACTGGCCAATGGAGAGATT
CGGAAGGCACCACTTATCGAAACAAACGGAGAAACAGGAGAAATCGTGTGGGACAAGGGTAGGGATTTCG
CGACAGTCCGGAAGGTCCTGTCCATGCCGCAGGTGAACATCGTTAAAAAGACCGAAGTACAGACCGGAGG
CTTCTCCAAGGAAAGTATCCTCCCGAAAAGGAACAGCGACAAGCTGATCGCACGCAAAAAAGATTGGGAC
CCCAAGAAATACGGCGGATTCGATTCTCCTACAGTCGCTTACAGTGTACTGGTTGTGGCCAAAGTGGAGA
AAGGGAAGTCTAAAAAACTCAAAAGCGTCAAGGAACTGCTGGGCATCACAATCATGGAGCGATCAAGCTT
CGAAAAAAACCCCATCGACTTTCTCGAGGCGAAAGGATATAAAGAGGTCAAAAAAGACCTCATCATTAAG
CTTCCCAAGTACTCTCTCTTTGAGCTTGAAAACGGCCGGAAACGAATGCTCGCTAGTGCGGGCGAGCTGC
AGAAAGGTAACGAGCTGGCACTGCCCTCTAAATACGTTAATTTCTTGTATCTGGCCAGCCACTATGAAAA
GCTCAAAGGATCTCCCGAAGATAATGAGCAGAAGCAGCTGTTCGTGGAACAACACAAACACTACCTTGAT
GAGATCATCGAGCAAATAAGCGAATTCTCCAAAAGAGTGATCCTCGCCGACGCTAACCTCGATAAGGTGC
TTTCTGCTTACAATAAGCACAGGGATAAGCCCATCAGGGAGCAGGCAGAAAACATTATCCACTTGTTTAC
TCTGACCAACTTGGGCGCGCCTGCAGCCTTCAAGTACTTCGACACCACCATAGACAGAAAGCGGTACACC
TCTACAAAGGAGGTCCTGGACGCCACACTGATTCATCAGTCAATTACGGGGCTCTATGAAACAAGAATCG
ACCTCTCTCAGCTCGGTGGAGACAGCAGGGCTGACCCCAAGAAGAAGAGGAAGGTGGGTTCGATGGTGAG
CAAGGGCGAGGAGCTGTTCACCGGGGTGGTGCCCATCCTGGTCGAGCTGGACGGCGACGTAAACGGCCAC
AAGTTCAGCGTGTCCGGCGAGGGCGAGGGCGATGCCACCTACGGCAAGCTGACCCTGAAGTTCATCTGCA
CCACCGGCAAGCTGCCCGTGCCCTGGCCCACCCTCGTGACCACCTTCGGCTACGGCCTGCAGTGCTTCGC
CCGCTACCCCGACCACATGAAGCAGCACGACTTCTTCAAGTCCGCCATGCCCGAAGGCTACGTCCAGGAG
CGCACCATCTTCTTCAAGGACGACGGCAACTACAAGACCCGCGCCGAGGTGAAGTTCGAGGGCGACACCC
TGGTGAACCGCATCGAGCTGAAGGGCATCGACTTCAAGGAGGACGGCAACATCCTGGGGCACAAGCTGGA
GTACAACTACAACAGCCACAACGTCTATATCATGGCCGACAAGCAGAAGAACGGCATCAAGGTGAACTTC
AAGATCCGCCACAACATCGAGGACGGCAGCGTGCAGCTCGCCGACCACTACCAGCAGAACACCCCCATCG
GCGACGGCCCCGTGCTGCTGCCCGACAACCACTACCTGAGCTACCAGTCCGCCCTGAGCAAAGACCCCAA
CGAGAAGCGCGATCACATGGTCCTGCTGGAGTTCGTGACCGCCGCCGGGATCACTCTCGGCATGGACGAG
CTGTACAAGTGAGCTTGTCAAGCAGATCGTTCAAACATTTGGCAATAAAGTTTCTTAAGATTGAATCCTG
TTGCCGGTCTTGCGATGATTATCATATAATTTCTGTTGAATTACGTTAAGCATGTAATAATTAACATGTA
ATGCATGACGTTATTTATGAGATGGGTTTTTATGATTAGAGTCCCGCAATTATACATTTAATACGCGATA
GAAAACAAAATATAGCGCGCAAACTAGGATAAATTATCGCGCGCGGTGTCATCTATGTTACTAGATCGAC
GCTACTAGAATTCGAGCTCGGAGCATCTTCATTCTTAAGATATGAAGATAATCTTCAAAAGGCCCCTGGG
AATCTGAAAGAAGAGAAGCAGGCCCATTTATATGGGAAAGAACAATAGTATTTCTTATATAGGCCCATTT
AAGTTGAAAACAATCTTCAAAAGTCCCACATCGCTTAGATAAGAAAACGAAGCTGAGTTTATATACAGCT
AGAGTCGAAGTAGTGATTGCCATACTTGCCATTCCATGGGTTTTAGAGCTAGAAATAGCAAGTTAAAATA
AGGCTAGTCCGTTATCAACTTGAAAAAGTGGCACCGAGTCGGTGCTTTTTTTCTAGACCCAGCTTTCTTG
TACAAAGTTGGCATTACGCTTTACGAGGATGCACATGTGACCGAGGGACACGAAGTGATCCGTTTAAACT
ATCAGTGTTTGACAGGATATATTGGCGGGTAAACCTAAGAGAAAAGAGCGTTTATTAGAATAATCGGATA
TTTAAAAGGGCGTGAAAAGGTTTATCCGTTCGTCCATTTGTATGTGCATGCCAACCACAGGGTTCCCCTC
GGGAGTCAGCCGTGCGGCTGCATGAAATCCTGGCCGGTTTGTCTGATGCCAAGCTGGCGGCCTGGCCGGC
CAGCTTGGCCGCTGAAGAAACCGAGCGCCGCCGTCTAAAAAGGTGATGTGTATTTGAGTAAAACAGCTTG
CGTCATGCGGTCGCTGCGTATATGATGCGATGAGTAAATAAACAAATACGCAAGGGGAACGCATGAAGGT
TATCGCTGTACTTAACCAGAAAGGCGGGTCAGGCAAGACGACCATCGCAACCCATCTAGCCCGCGCCCTG
CAACTCGCCGGGGCCGATGTTCTGTTAGTCGATTCCGATCCCCAGGGCAGTGCCCGCGATTGGGCGGCCG
TGCGGGAAGATCAACCGCTAACCGTTGTCGGCATCGACCGCCCGACGATTGACCGCGACGTGAAGGCCAT
CGGCCGGCGCGACTTCGTAGTGATCGACGGAGCGCCCCAGGCGGCGGACTTGGCTGTGTCCGCGATCAAG
GCAGCCGACTTCGTGCTGATTCCGGTGCAGCCAAGCCCTTACGACATATGGGCCACCGCCGACCTGGTGG
AGCTGGTTAAGCAGCGCATTGAGGTCACGGATGGAAGGCTACAAGCGGCCTTTGTCGTGTCGCGGGCGAT
CAAAGGCACGCGCATCGGCGGTGAGGTTGCCGAGGCGCTGGCCGGGTACGAGCTGCCCATTCTTGAGTCC
CGTATCACGCAGCGCGTGAGCTACCCAGGCACTGCCGCCGCCGGCACAACCGTTCTTGAATCAGAACCCG
AGGGCGACGCTGCCCGCGAGGTCCAGGCGCTGGCCGCTGAAATTAAATCAAAACTCATTTGAGTTAATGA
GGTAAAGAGAAAATGAGCAAAAGCACAAACACGCTAAGTGCCGGCCGTCCGAGCGCACGCAGCAGCAAGG
CTGCAACGTTGGCCAGCCTGGCAGACACGCCAGCCATGAAGCGGGTCAACTTTCAGTTGCCGGCGGAGGA
TCACACCAAGCTGAAGATGTACGCGGTACGCCAAGGCAAGACCATTACCGAGCTGCTATCTGAATACATC
GCGCAGCTACCAGAGTAAATGAGCAAATGAATAAATGAGTAGATGAATTTTAGCGGCTAAAGGAGGCGGC
ATGGAAAATCAAGAACAACCAGGCACCGACGCCGTGGAATGCCCCATGTGTGGAGGAACGGGCGGTTGGC
CAGGCGTAAGCGGCTGGGTTGTCTGCCGGCCCTGCAATGGCACTGGAACCCCCAAGCCCGAGGAATCGGC
GTGAGCGGTCGCAAACCATCCGGCCCGGTACAAATCGGCGCGGCGCTGGGTGATGACCTGGTGGAGAAGT
TGAAGGCCGCGCAGGCCGCCCAGCGGCAACGCATCGAGGCAGAAGCACGCCCCGGTGAATCGTGGCAAGC
GGCCGCTGATCGAATCCGCAAAGAATCCCGGCAACCGCCGGCAGCCGGTGCGTCGTCGATTAGGAAGCCG
CCCAAGGGCGACGAGCAACCAGATTTTTTCGTTCCGATGCTCTATGACGTGGGCACCCGCGATAGTCGCA
GCATCATGGACGTGGCCGTTTTCCGTCTGTCGAAGCGTGACCGACGAGCTGGCGAGGTGATCCGCTACGA
GCTTCCAGACGGGCACGTAGAGGTTTCCGCAGGGCCGGCCGGCATGGCCAGTGTGTGGGATTACGACCTG
GTACTGATGGCGGTTTCCCATCTAACCGAATCCATGAACCGATACCGGGAAGGGAAGGGAGACAAGCCCG
GCCGCGTGTTCCGTCCACACGTTGCGGACGTACTCAAGTTCTGCCGGCGAGCCGATGGCGGAAAGCAGAA
AGACGACCTGGTAGAAACCTGCATTCGGTTAAACACCACGCACGTTGCCATGCAGCGTACGAAGAAGGCC
AAGAACGGCCGCCTGGTGACGGTATCCGAGGGTGAAGCCTTGATTAGCCGCTACAAGATCGTAAAGAGCG
AAACCGGGCGGCCGGAGTACATCGAGATCGAGCTAGCTGATTGGATGTACCGCGAGATTACAGAAGGCAA
GAACCCGGACGTGCTGACGGTTCACCCCGATTACTTTTTGATCGATCCCGGCATCGGCCGTTTTCTCTAC
CGCCTGGCACGCCGCGCCGCAGGCAAGGCAGAAGCCAGATGGTTGTTCAAGACGATCTACGAACGCAGTG
GCAGCGCCGGAGAGTTCAAGAAGTTCTGTTTCACCGTGCGCAAGCTGATCGGGTCAAATGACCTGCCGGA
GTACGATTTGAAGGAGGAGGCGGGGCAGGCTGGCCCGATCCTAGTCATGCGCTACCGCAACCTGATCGAG
GGCGAAGCATCCGCCGGTTCCTAATGTACGGAGCAGATGCTAGGGCAAATTGCCCTAGCAGGGGAAAAAG
GTCGAAAAAGCTTCTTTCCTGTGGATAGCACGTACATTGGGAACCCAAAGCCGTACATTGGGAACCGGAA
CCCGTACATTGGGAACCCAAAGCCGTACATTGGGAACCGGTCACACATGTAAGTGACTGATATAAAAGAG
AAAAAAGGCGATTTTTCCGCCTAAAACTCTTTAAAACTTATTAAAACTCTTAAAACCCGCCTGGCCTGTG
CATAACTGTCTGGCCAGCGCACAGCCGAACAGCTGCAAAAAGCGCCCACATCAAGGCTCCGAGTGCGCGG
AACCCCTATTTGTTTATTTTTCTAAATACATTCAAATATGTATCCGCTCATGAGACAATAACCCTGATAA
ATGCTTCAATAATATTGAAAAAGGAAGAGTATGGCTAAAATGAGAATATCACCGGAATTGAAAAAACTGA
TCGAAAAATACCGCTGCGTAAAAGATACGGAAGGAATGTCTCCTGCTAAGGTATATAAGCTGGTGGGAGA
AAATGAAAACCTATATTTAAAAATGACGGACAGCCGGTATAAAGGGACCACCTATGATGTGGAACGGGAA
AAGGACATGATGCTATGGCTGGAAGGAAAGCTGCCTGTTCCAAAGGTCCTGCACTTTGAACGGCATGATG
GCTGGAGCAATCTGCTCATGAGTGAGGCCGATGGCGTCCTTTGCTCGGAAGAGTATGAAGATGAACAAAG
CCCTGAAAAGATTATCGAGCTGTATGCGGAGTGCATCAGGCTCTTTCACTCCATCGACATATCGGATTGT
CCCTATACGAATAGCTTAGACAGCCGCTTAGCCGAATTGGATTACTTACTGAATAACGATCTGGCCGATG
TGGATTGCGAAAACTGGGAAGAGGACACTCCATTTAAAGATCCGCGCGAGCTGTATGATTTTTTAAAGAC
GGAAAAGCCCGAAGAGGAACTTGTCTTTTCCCACGGCGACCTGGGAGACAGCAACATCTTTGTGAAAGAT
GGCAAAGTAAGTGGCTTTATTGATCTTGGGAGAAGCGGCAGGGCGGACAAGTGGTATGACATTGCCTTCT
GCGTCCGGTCGCTCAGGGAGGATATCGGGGAAGAACAGTATGTCGAGCTATTTTTTGACTTACTGGGGAT
CAAGCCTGATTGGGAGAAAATAAAATATTATATTTTACTGGATGAATTGTTTTAGCTGTCAGACCAAGTT
TACTCATATATACTTTAGATTGATTTAAAACTTCATTTTTAATTTAAAAGGATCTAGGTGAAGATCCTTT
TTGATAATCTCATGACCAAAATCCCTTAACGTGAGTTTTCGTTCCACTGAGCGTCAGACCCCGTAGAAAA
GATCAAAGGATCTTCTTGAGATCCTTTTTTTCTGCGCGTAATCTGCTGCTTGCAAACAAAAAAACCACCG
CTACCAGCGGTGGTTTGTTTGCCGGATCAAGAGCTACCAACTCTTTTTCCGAAGGTAACTGGCTTCAGCA
GAGCGCAGATACCAAATACTGTTCTTCTAGTGTAGCCGTAGTTAGGCCACCACTTCAAGAACTCTGTAGC
ACCGCCTACATACCTCGCTCTGCTAATCCTGTTACCAGTGGCTGCTGCCAGTGGCGATAAGTCGTGTCTT
ACCGGGTTGGACTCAAGACGATAGTTACCGGATAAGGCGCAGCGGTCGGGCTGAACGGGGGGTTCGTGCA
CACAGCCCAGCTTGGAGCGAACGACCTACACCGAACTGAGATACCTACAGCGTGAGCTATGAGAAAGCGC
CACGCTTCCCGAAGGGAGAAAGGCGGACAGGTATCCGGTAAGCGGCAGGGTCGGAACAGGAGAGCGCACG
AGGGAGCTTCCAGGGGGAAACGCCTGGTATCTTTATAGTCCTGTCGGGTTTCGCCACCTCTGACTTGAGC
GTCGATTTTTGTGATGCTCGTCAGGGGGGCGGAGCCTATGGAAAAACGCCAGCAACGCGGCCTTTTTACG
GTTCCTGCTCGGATCTGTTGGACCGGACAGTAGTCATGGTTGATGGGCTGCCTGTATCGAGTGGTGATTT
TGTGCCGAGCTGCCGGTCGGGGAGCTGTTGGCTGGCTGGTGGCAGGATATATTGTGGTGTAAACAAATTG
ACGCTTAGACAACTTAATAACACATTGCGGACGTTTTTAATGTACTGGGGTT
Features (pLannotate 1.2.2; 15 found; start..end, strand, type, name):
    127..803     +  promoter       CaMV 35S promoter (enhanced): cauliflower mosaic virus 35S promoter with a duplicated enhancer region
    828..881     +  misc_feature   TMV Ω: translational enhancer from the tobacco mosaic virus 5'-leader sequence (Gallie et al., 1988)
    890..4993    +  CDS            Cas9: Cas9 (Csn1) endonuclease from the Streptococcus pyogenes Type II CRISPR/Cas system generates RNA-guided double strand breaks in DNA
   5033..5749    +  CDS            EYFP: EYFP is a basic (constitutively fluorescent) green/yellow fluorescent protein published in 1996, derived from Aequorea victoria. It is reported to be a very rapidly-maturing weak dimer with high acid sensitivity.
   5765..6017    +  terminator     NOS terminator: nopaline synthase terminator and poly(A) signal
   6270..6345    +  misc_RNA       gRNA scaffold: guide RNA scaffold for the Streptococcus pyogenes CRISPR/Cas9 system
   6357..6378    -  protein_bind   attB2 (fragment): mutant version of attB; recombination site for the Gateway® BP reaction BP Clonase™
   6450..6474    +  misc_feature   RB T-DNA repeat: right border repeat from nopaline C58 T-DNA
   6783..7412    +  CDS            pVS1 StaA: stability protein from the Pseudomonas plasmid pVS1 (Heeb et al., 2000)
   7841..8914    +  CDS            pVS1 RepA: replication protein from the Pseudomonas plasmid pVS1 (Heeb et al., 2000)
   8980..9174    +  rep_origin     pVS1 oriV: origin of replication for the Pseudomonas plasmid pVS1 (Heeb et al., 2000)
   9236..9340    +  promoter       AmpR promoter: bla
   9341..10135   +  CDS            KanR: aminoglycoside phosphotransferase; aphA-3; confers resistance to kanamycin
  10306..10894   +  rep_origin     ori: high-copy-number ColE1/pMB1/pBR322/pUC origin of replication
  11030..11054   +  misc_feature   LB T-DNA repeat: left border repeat from nopaline C58 T-DNA
