[The description below was written by a language model from this plasmid's Addgene catalogue record and pLannotate feature annotations shown in this document.]
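Description:
pEPOR2KN0059 is a Level 2 MoClo (Golden Gate) plant expression construct built in the binary backbone pICSL4723 by combining two Level 1 transcription units through BpiI sites that were destroyed during assembly. The backbone carries nopaline-type left and right T-DNA border repeats, so the region between them can be transferred into plant cells by Agrobacterium. Replication in Agrobacterium relies on the pVS1 oriV together with the RepA replication protein and StaA stability protein. A high-copy ColE1/pUC-type origin supports propagation in E. coli. Selection in bacteria is by kanamycin, through an aphA-3 aminoglycoside phosphotransferase gene driven by the bla promoter. The feature table shows no plant selectable marker within the T-DNA.

The payload consists of a nuclease cassette and a guide RNA cassette. In the first, an enhanced CaMV 35S promoter with a duplicated enhancer and the TMV Ω translational leader drive Sp-eCas9 1.1, an enhanced-specificity variant of Streptococcus pyogenes Cas9. The annotation places an EYFP coding sequence immediately downstream of Cas9, which suggests a fluorescent fusion that would report nuclease expression, although the catalogue fields do not mention it. The unit ends with a NOS terminator. The second cassette, according to the record, uses the Arabidopsis U6-26 promoter to express a single guide RNA targeting AtCPK34 (AT5G19360). Only the S. pyogenes gRNA scaffold is annotated in this region; the U6-26 promoter and the spacer were not detected by the automated annotation. The construct belongs to a toolkit assembled to compare the efficiency and specificity of different Cas nucleases for targeted mutagenesis in plants.
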