Addgene plasmid #117626: pEPOR2KN0059
Purpose: Level2 MoClo construct, containing level1 plant expression cassettes for Sp-eCas9 1.1(pEPOR1CB0011) and sgRNA_AtCPK34 {AT5G19360}(pEPOR1CB0084)
Depositing lab: Nicola Patron. Depositing organization: Earlham Institute. Publication: Comparison of efficiency and specificity of CRISPR-associated (Cas) nucleases in plants: An expanded toolkit for precision genome engineering. Raitskin O, Schudoma C, West A, Patron NJ. PLoS One. 2019 Feb 27;14(2):e0211598. doi: 10.1371/journal.pone.0211598. eCollection 2019. PubMed 30811422.
Backbone
  Vector backbone: pICSL4723
  Vector type: Plant Expression
Growth in bacteria
  Bacterial resistance: Kanamycin, 50 μg/mL
  Growth temperature: 37°C
  Growth strain: DH5alpha
  Copy number: High Copy
Gene/Insert
  Gene/Insert name: [35S:Sp-eCas9 1.1(pEPOR1CB0011) ] +[AtU6-26:sgRNA]
  Species: Synthetic
  Cloning method: Restriction Enzyme; 5′ cloning site BpiI (destroyed during cloning); 3′ cloning site BpiI (destroyed during cloning)
Terms and licenses: Academic/Nonprofit Terms; Industry Terms: Not Available to Industry
Depositor comments: Please visit https://www.biorxiv.org/content/early/2018/09/20/422766 for BioRxiv preprint
How to cite: pEPOR2KN0059 was a gift from Nicola Patron (Addgene plasmid # 117626 ; http://n2t.net/addgene:117626 ; RRID:Addgene_117626)
